>Addgene plasmid #211845 | pDGB3_alpha1-pAtUBQ10:Myc-GVG-HA-tE9-6xUAS-35Smini-HA-LRR-NELC492A-mcherry-Tnos | addgene full sequence | sequence record 426288 | Addgene NGS Result
TAACGAATTCGTCTCAGGAGAGTCTAGCTCAACAGAGCTTTTAACCCAAATTGGTACAATAGAATACAAC
TTTAGATCATAATTCTCAAAAGAAAGAGATTCCTTAGCTATTCTATCTGCCACTCCATTTCCTTCTCGGC
TTGTATGCACAAGCATAAAATCCTCAAACTTGCTAAGTAGATACTTTATGTCTTGGATAATTGGATTGAG
ACTTGACAAGCATAACTTTCATGTAACCAAAGACACAAGTTGCTGAGAATCCACCTCAAAAATGATCTTC
CTATAATTGAATCGGGATAATGACAGCACAGCCCATCTAAGAGCCTCCACTTCTACTTCCAGCACGCTTC
TTACTTTTACCACAGCTCTTGCACCTAACCATAACACCTTCCCTGTATGATCGCGAAGCACCCACCCTAA
GCCACATTTTAATCCTTCTGTTGGCCATGCCCCATCAAAGTTGCACTTAACCCAAGATTGTGGTGGAGCT
TCCCATGTTTCTCGTCTGTCCCGACGGTGTTGTGGTTGGTGCTTTCCTTACATTCTGAGCCTCTTTCCTT
CTAATCCACTCATCTGCATCTTCTTGTGTCCTTACTAATACCTCATTGGTTCCAAATTCCCTCCCTTTAA
GCACCAGCTCGTTTCTGTTCTTCCACAGCCTCCCAAGTATCCAAGGGACTAAAGCCTCCACATTCTTCAG
ATCAGGATATTCTTGTTTAAGATGTTGAACTCTATGGAGGTTTGTATGAACTGATGATCTAGGACCGGAT
AAGTTCCCTTCTTCATAGCGAACTTATTCAAAGAATGTTTTGTGTATCATTCTTGTTACATTGTTATTAA
TGAAAAAATATTATTGGTCATTGGACTGAACACGAGTGTTAAATATGGACCAGGCCCCAAATAAGATCCA
TTGATATATGAATTAAATAACAAGAATAAATCGAGTCACCAAACCACTTGCCTTTTTTAACGAGACTTGT
TCACCAACTTGATACAAAAGTCATTATCCTATGCAAATCAATAATCATACAAAAATATCCAATAACACTA
AAAAATTAAAAGAAATGGATAATTTCACAATATGTTATACGATAAAGAAGTTACTTTTCCAAGAAATTCA
CTGATTTTATAAGCCCACTTGCATTAGATAAATGGCAAAAAAAAACAAAAAGGAAAAGAAATAAAGCACG
AAGAATTCTAGAAAATACGAAATACGCTTCAATGCAGTGGGACCCACGGTTCAATTATTGCCAATTTTCA
GCTCCACCGTATATTTAAAAAATAAAACGATAATGCTAAAAAAATATAAATCGTAACGATCGTTAAATCT
CAACGGCTGGATCTTATGACGACCGTTAGAAATTGTGGTTGTCGACGAGTCAGTAATAAACGGCGTCAAA
GTGGTTGCAGCCGGCACACACGAGTCGTGTTTATCAACTCAAAGCACAAATACTTTTCCTCAACCTAAAA
ATAAGGCAATTAGCCAAAAACAACTTTGCGTGTAAACAACGCTCAATACACGTGTCATTTTATTATTAGC
TATTGCTTCACCGCCTTAGCTTTCTCGTGACCTAGTCGTCCTCGTCTTTTCTTCTTCTTCTTCTATAAAA
CAATACCCAAAGAGCTCTTCTTCTTCACAATTCAGATTTCAATTTCTCAAAATCTTAAAAACTTTCTCTC
AATTCTCTCTACCGTGATCAAGGTAAATTTCTGTGTTCCTTATTCTCTCAAAATCTTCGATTTTGTTTTC
GTTCGATCCCAATTTCGTATATGTTCTTTGGTTTAGATTCTGTTAATCTTAGATCGAAGACGATTTTCTG
GGTTTGATCGTTAGATATCATCTTAATTCTCGATTAGGGTTTCATAGATATCATCCGATTTGTTCAAATA
ATTTGAGTTTTGTCGAATAATTACTCTTCGATTTGTGATTTCTATCTAGATCTGGTGTTAGTTTCTAGTT
TGTGCGATCGAATTTGTCGATTAATCTGAGTTTTTCTGATTAACAGCCATGGAGCAGAAACTCATCTCTG
AAGAGGATCTTATGAAGCTTCTTTCTTCTATCGAACAAGCATGCGATATTTGCAGACTTAAAAAGCTCAA
GTGCTCTAAAGAAAAACCGAAGTGCGCCAAGTGTCTTAAGAACAACTGGGAGTGTAGATACTCTCCTAAA
ACCAAAAGGTCCCCGCTTACTAGGGCACATCTTACAGAAGTGGAATCAAGGCTTGAAAGACTTGAACAGC
TTTTTCTTCTTATTTTTCCTAGGTCTTCTGCCCCTCCGACCGATGTCTCTCTTGGGGACGAGCTCCACCT
TGACGGAGAGGACGTGGCTATGGCTCATGCCGACGCTCTTGACGATTTCGATCTTGACATGTTGGGGGAC
GGGGATTCTCCGGGTCCGGGATTTACCCCTCACGACTCTGCCCCTTACGGAGCTCTTGATATGGCCGACT
TCGAGTTTGAGCAGATGTTTACCGATGCCCTTGGAATTGACGAGTACGGTGGGGATCCAATTCAGCAAGC
CACTGCAGGAGTCTCACAAGACACTTCTGAAAATCCTAACAAAACAATAGTTCCTGCTGCACTTCCACAG
CTCACCCCTACCTTGGTGTCACTTCTTGAGGTGATTGAACCTGAGGTGTTGTATGCAGGATATGATTCTT
CTGTTCCAGATTCAGCATGGAGAATTATGACCACACTCAACATGCTTGGTGGGCGTCAAGTGATTGCAGC
AGTGAAATGGGCAAAGGCTATACCAGGATTCAGAAACCTTCACCTTGATGACCAAATGACCCTTCTTCAG
TACTCATGGATGTTTCTCATGGCATTTGCCCTTGGTTGGAGATCATACAGACAATCAAGTGGAAACCTTC
TCTGCTTTGCTCCTGATCTTATTATTAATGAGCAGAGAATGTCTCTTCCTTGCATGTATGACCAATGTAA
ACACATGCTTTTTGTCTCTTCTGAACTTCAAAGATTGCAGGTTTCTTATGAAGAGTATCTCTGTATGAAA
ACCCTTCTTCTTCTCTCTTCAGTTCCTAAGGAAGGTCTTAAGTCTCAAGAGCTTTTTGATGAGATTAGAA
TGACTTATATCAAAGAGCTTGGAAAAGCCATCGTCAAAAGGGAAGGGAACTCTAGTCAGAACTGGCAAAG
ATTTTACCAACTTACAAAGCTTCTTGACTCTATGCATGAGGTGGTTGAGAATCTCCTTACCTACTGCTTC
CAGACATTTTTGGATAAGACCATGAGTATTGAATTCCCAGAGATGCTTGCTGAAATCATCACTAATCAGA
TACCAAAATATTCAAATGGAAATATCAAAAAGCTTCTTTTTCATCAAAAATACCCATACGATGTTCCAGA
TTACGCTTGACTCGACCTAACTGAGTAAGCTAGCTTGTTCGAGTATTATGGCATTGGGAAAACTGTTTTT
CTTGTACCATTTGTTGTGCTTGTAATTTACTGTGTTTTTTATTCGGTTTTCGCTATCGAACTGTGAAATG
GAAATGGATGGAGAAGAGTTAATGAATGATATGGTCCTTTTGTTCATTCTCAAATTAATATTATTTGTTT
TTTCTCTTATTTGTTGTGTGTTGAATTTGAAATTATAAGAGATATGCAAACATTTTGTTTTGAGTAAAAA
TGTGTCAAATCGTGGCCTCTAATGACCGAAGTTAATATGAGGAGTAAAACACTAGATCCCCAAACAAGCT
TGAAACTGAAGGCGGGAAACGACAATCTGATCTCTAGCCCATCGGGTGACAGCCCTCCGAGCGGGTGACA
GCCCTCCGAAGCGGGTGACAGCCCTCCGACGTCGGGTGACAGCCCTCCGAGCGGGTGACAGCCCTCCGAG
CGGGTGACAGCCCTCCGCTGCAGCAAGACCCTTCCTCTATATAAGGAAGTTCATTTCATTTGGAGAGGAC
AGCCCAAGCTTAATGTACCCATACGATGTTCCAGATTACGCTGAGTATGATGCTGTCTGGTCAAAATGGG
AAAGGGATGCACCAGCAGGAGAGTCACCTGGAAGAGCAGCAGTGGTTCAGGAAATGCGTGATTGCCTTAA
TAACGGAAATCCAGTGCTTAACGTGGGAGCTTCAGGTCTTACCACCCTTCCAGACCGTCTTCCACCGCAT
ATTACAACACTTGTTATTCCAGATAATAATCTCACCTCTTTGCCTGAGTTGCCAGAAGGACTTAGAGAGC
TTGAGGTGTCTGGAAACCTTCAGCTTACATCTCTTCCATCTCTTCCGCAGGGTCTTCAGAAGTTGTGGGC
CTATAACAATTGGCTTGCCTCTCTTCCGACTTTGCCGCCAGGACTTGGGGATCTTGCTGTCTCTAATAAC
CAGCTTACCTCTCTTCCGGAGATGCCGCCAGCACTTAGAGAGCTTAGGGTGTCTGGTAACAACCTTACCT
CTCTTCCGGCTCTTCCGTCAGGACTTCAGAAGCTTTGGGCATATAACAATAGATTGACCTCTTTGCCAGA
GATGTCACCAGGTCTTCAGGAACTTGATGTCTCTCATAATCAGCTTACCAGATTGCCGCAATCTCTCACT
GGTCTTTCTTCTGCTGCAAGAGTTTATCTTGACGGGAATCCACTTTCTGTTAGAACTCTTCAGGCTCTTA
GAGACATCATTGGACATTCAGGAATCAGGATACACTTCGATATGGCTGGGCCTTCTGTCCCTAGAGAAGC
CAGAGCACTTCACCTTGCTGTCGCTGACTGGCTTACTTCTGCAAGAGAGGGGGAAGCTGCCCAGGCAGAC
AGATGGCAGGCTTTCGGACTTGAAGATAACGCCGCCGCCTTCTCTCTTGTCCTTGACAGACTTCGTGAGA
CTGAAAACTTCAAAAAAGACGCTGGATTTAAGGCACAGATATCATCTTGGCTTACACAACTTGCTGAAGA
TGCTGCTCTTAGAGCAAAAACCTTTGCCATGGCAACAGAGGCAACATCAACCGCTGAGGACAGAGTCACA
CATGCCCTTCACCAGATGAATAACGTTCAACTTGTTCATAATGCAGAAAAAGGGGAATACGACAACAATC
TCCAGGGGCTTGTTTCTACTGGGCGTGAGATGTTCAGACTTGCAACACTTGAACAGATTGCCAGAGAAAA
AGCCGGAACACTTGCTCTTGTCGATGACGTTGAGGTCTATCTTGCTTTCCAGAATAAGCTTAAGGAATCA
CTTGAGCTTACCTCTGTGACTTCAGAAATGCGTTTCTTTGACGTTTCTGGAGTGACTGTTTCAGACCTTC
AGGCTGCTGAGCTTCAGGTGAAAACCGCTGAAAACTCTGGGTTCAGTAAATGGATACTTCAGTGGGGGCC
GCTTCACTCTGTGCTTGAAAGAAAA
[234 nt withheld, positions 5346-5579]
TTCGGAGGAGGTGGCTCATCTGGCGGAGGTATGGTGAGTAAGGGTGAAGAAGATAATATGGCAATAATTA
AAGAATTTATGCGTTTTAAAGTCCATATGGAAGGATCAGTCAATGGTCATGAATTCGAAATTGAGGGGGA
AGGTGAAGGAAGGCCGTATGAGGGGACTCAGACCGCTAAACTCAAGGTGACCAAGGGTGGGCCTTTGCCG
TTTGCATGGGATATCCTCTCTCCACAATTTATGTATGGATCAAAGGCTTACGTCAAGCACCCGGCTGACA
TACCTGACTATCTTAAACTCTCTTTCCCGGAAGGTTTTAAGTGGGAAAGAGTGATGAATTTCGAAGATGG
TGGGGTTGTGACCGTTACACAAGATTCAAGTCTGCAGGATGGAGAGTTTATTTACAAGGTTAAACTCAGA
GGTACCAATTTCCCGTCTGACGGGCCTGTGATGCAAAAAAAGACTATGGGGTGGGAGGCCTCTTCAGAAA
GAATGTATCCTGAGGATGGAGCACTCAAGGGTGAAATTAAACAAAGATTGAAGCTTAAAGATGGAGGTCA
TTATGACGCCGAAGTGAAAACTACATATAAGGCAAAGAAGCCAGTCCAATTGCCGGGAGCATATAATGTG
AATATTAAACTCGATATCACCTCTCACAATGAAGATTATACTATCGTCGAACAGTATGAAAGGGCCGAAG
GTCGTCATTCAACCGGAGGTATGGATGAGCTCTATAAGTGAGCTTGGAATGGATCTTCGATCCCGATCGT
TCAAACATTTGGCAATAAAGTTTCTTAAGATTGAATCCTGTTGCCGGTCTTGCGACGATTATCATATAAT
TTCTGTTGAATTACGTTAAGCATGTAATAATTAACATGTAATGCATGACGTTATTTATGAGATGGGTTTT
TATGATTAGAGTCCCGCAATTATACATTTAATACGCGATAGAAAACAAAATATAGCGCGCAAACTAGGAT
AAATTATCGCGCGCGGTGTCATCTATGTTACTAGATCGGGAATTGCCAAGCTAATTCTTGAAGACGAAAG
GGCCTCGTGATACGCCTATTTTTATAGGTTAATGTCATGATAATAATGGTTTCTTAGACGTCAGGTGGCA
CTTTTCGGGGAAATGTGCGCGGAACCCCTATTTGTTTATTTTTCTAAATACATTCAAATATGTATCCGCT
CATGAGACAATAACCCTGATAAATGCTTCAATAATGGGACCGACTCGCGCTGTCATGAGACGAATTCTGA
CAGGATATATTGGCGGGTAAACCTAAGAGAAAAGAGCGTTTATTAGAATAATCGGATATTTAAAAGGGCG
TGAAAAGGTTTATCCGTTCGTCCATTTGTATGTGCATGCCAACCACAGGGTTCCCCTCGGGATCAAAGTA
CTTTGATCCAACCCCTCCGCTGCTATAGTGCAGTCGGCTTCTGACGTTCAGTGCAGCCGTCATCTGAAAA
CGACATGTCGCACAAGTCCTAAGTTACGCGACAGGCTGCCGCCCTGCCCTTTTCCTGGCGTTTTCTTGTC
GCGTGTTTTAGTCGCATAAAGTAGAATACTTGCGACTAGAACCGGAGACATTACGCCATGAACAAGAGCG
CCGCCGCTGGCCTGCTGGGCTATGCCCGCGTCAGCACCGACGACCAGGACTTGACCAACCAACGGGCCGA
ACTGCACGCGGCCGGCTGCACCAAGCTGTTTTCCGAGAAGATCACCGGCACCAGGCGCGACCGCCCGGAG
CTGGCCAGGATGCTTGACCACCTACGCCCTGGCGACGTTGTGACAGTGACCAGGCTAGACCGCCTGGCCC
GCAGCACCCGCGACCTACTGGACATTGCCGAGCGCATCCAGGAGGCCGGCGCGGGCCTGCGTAGCCTGGC
AGAGCCGTGGGCCGACACCACCACGCCGGCCGGCCGCATGGTGTTGACCGTGTTCGCCGGCATTGCCGAG
TTCGAGCGTTCCCTAATCATCGACCGCACCCGGAGCGGGCGCGAGGCCGCCAAGGCCCGAGGCGTGAAGT
TTGGCCCCCGCCCTACCCTCACCCCGGCACAGATCGCGCACGCCCGCGAGCTGATCGACCAGGAAGGCCG
CACCGTGAAAGAGGCGGCTGCACTGCTTGGCGTGCATCGCTCGACCCTGTACCGCGCACTTGAGCGCAGC
GAGGAAGTGACGCCCACCGAGGCCAGGCGGCGCGGTGCCTTCCGTGAGGACGCATTGACCGAGGCCGACG
CCCTGGCGGCCGCCGAGAATGAACGCCAAGAGGAACAAGCATGAAACCGCACCAGGACGGCCAGGACGAA
CCGTTTTTCATTACCGAAGAGATCGAGGCGGAGATGATCGCGGCCGGGTACGTGTTCGAGCCGCCCGCGC
ACCTCTCAACCGTGCGGCTGCATGAAATCCTGGCCGGTTTGTCTGATGCCAAGCTGGCGGCCTGGCCGGC
CAGCTTGGCCGCTGAAGAAACCGAGCGCCGCCGTCTAAAAAGGTGATGTGTATTTGAGTAAAACAGCTTG
CGTCATGCGGTCGCTGCGTATATGATGCGATGAGTAAATAAACAAATACGCAAGGGGAACGCATGAAGGT
TATCGCTGTACTTAACCAGAAAGGCGGGTCAGGCAAGACGACCATCGCAACCCATCTAGCCCGCGCCCTG
CAACTCGCCGGGGCCGATGTTCTGTTAGTCGATTCCGATCCCCAGGGCAGTGCCCGCGATTGGGCGGCCG
TGCGGGAAGATCAACCGCTAACCGTTGTCGGCATCGACCGCCCGACGATTGACCGCGACGTGAAGGCCAT
CGGCCGGCGCGACTTCGTAGTGATCGACGGAGCGCCCCAGGCGGCGGACTTGGCTGTGTCCGCGATCAAG
GCAGCCGACTTCGTGCTGATTCCGGTGCAGCCAAGCCCTTACGACATATGGGCCACCGCCGACCTGGTGG
AGCTGGTTAAGCAGCGCATTGAGGTCACGGATGGAAGGCTACAAGCGGCCTTTGTCGTGTCGCGGGCGAT
CAAAGGCACGCGCATCGGCGGTGAGGTTGCCGAGGCGCTGGCCGGGTACGAGCTGCCCATTCTTGAGTCC
CGTATCACGCAGCGCGTGAGCTACCCAGGCACTGCCGCCGCCGGCACAACCGTTCTTGAATCAGAACCCG
AGGGCGACGCTGCCCGCGAGGTCCAGGCGCTGGCCGCTGAAATTAAATCAAAACTCATTTGAGTTAATGA
GGTAAAGAGAAAATGAGCAAAAGCACAAACACGCTAAGTGCCGGCCGTCCGAGCGCACGCAGCAGCAAGG
CTGCAACGTTGGCCAGCCTGGCAGACACGCCAGCCATGAAGCGGGTCAACTTTCAGTTGCCGGCGGAGGA
TCACACCAAGCTGAAGATGTACGCGGTACGCCAAGGCAAGACCATTACCGAGCTGCTATCTGAATACATC
GCGCAGCTACCAGAGTAAATGAGCAAATGAATAAATGAGTAGATGAATTTTAGCGGCTAAAGGAGGCGGC
ATGGAAAATCAAGAACAACCAGGCACCGACGCCGTGGAATGCCCCATGTGTGGAGGAACGGGCGGTTGGC
CAGGCGTAAGCGGCTGGGTTGCCTGCCGGCCCTGCAATGGCACTGGAACCCCCAAGCCCGAGGAATCGGC
GTGAGCGGTCGCAAACCATCCGGCCCGGTACAAATCGGCGCGGCGCTGGGTGATGACCTGGTGGAGAAGT
TGAAGGCCGCGCAGGCCGCCCAGCGGCAACGCATCGAGGCAGAAGCACGCCCCGGTGAATCGTGGCAAGC
GGCCGCTGATCGAATCCGCAAAGAATCCCGGCAACCGCCGGCAGCCGGTGCGCCGTCGATTAGGAAGCCG
CCCAAGGGCGACGAGCAACCAGATTTTTTCGTTCCGATGCTCTATGACGTGGGCACCCGCGATAGTCGCA
GCATCATGGACGTGGCCGTTTTCCGTCTGTCGAAGCGTGACCGACGAGCTGGCGAGGTGATCCGCTACGA
GCTTCCAGACGGGCACGTAGAGGTTTCCGCAGGGCCGGCCGGCATGGCCAGTGTGTGGGATTACGACCTG
GTACTGATGGCGGTTTCCCATCTAACCGAATCCATGAACCGATACCGGGAAGGGAAGGGAGACAAGCCCG
GCCGCGTGTTCCGTCCACACGTTGCGGACGTACTCAAGTTCTGCCGGCGAGCCGATGGCGGAAAGCAGAA
AGACGACCTGGTAGAAACCTGCATTCGGTTAAACACCACGCACGTTGCCATGCAGCGTACGAAGAAGGCC
AAGAACGGCCGCCTGGTGACGGTATCCGAGGGTGAAGCCTTGATTAGCCGCTACAAGATCGTAAAGAGCG
AAACCGGGCGGCCGGAGTACATCGAGATCGAGCTAGCTGATTGGATGTACCGCGAGATCACAGAAGGCAA
GAACCCGGACGTGCTGACGGTTCACCCCGATTACTTTTTGATCGATCCCGGCATCGGCCGTTTTCTCTAC
CGCCTGGCACGCCGCGCCGCAGGCAAGGCAGAAGCCAGATGGTTGTTCAAGACGATCTACGAACGCAGTG
GCAGCGCCGGAGAGTTCAAGAAGTTCTGTTTCACCGTGCGCAAGCTGATCGGGTCAAATGACCTGCCGGA
GTACGATTTGAAGGAGGAGGCGGGGCAGGCTGGCCCGATCCTAGTCATGCGCTACCGCAACCTGATCGAG
GGCGAAGCATCCGCCGGTTCCTAATGTACGGAGCAGATGCTAGGGCAAATTGCCCTAGCAGGGGAAAAAG
GTCGAAAAGGACTCTTTCCTGTGGATAGCACGTACATTGGGAACCCAAAGCCGTACATTGGGAACCGGAA
CCCGTACATTGGGAACCCAAAGCCGTACATTGGGAACCGGTCACACATGTAAGTGACTGATATAAAAGAG
AAAAAAGGCGATTTTTCCGCCTAAAACTCTTTAAAACTTATTAAAACTCTTAAAACCCGCCTGGCCTGTG
CATAACTGTCTGGCCAGCGCACAGCCGAAGAGCTGCAAAAAGCGCCTACCCTTCGGTCGCTGCGCTCCCT
ACGCCCCGCCGCTTCGCGTCGGCCTATCGCGGCCGCTGGCCGCTCAAAAATGGCTGGCCTACGGCCAGGC
AATCTACCAGGGCGCGGACAAGCCGCGCCGTCGCCACTCGACCGCCGGCGCCCACATCAAGGCACCCTGC
CTCGCGCGTTTCGGTGATGACGGTGAAAACCTCTGACACATGCAGCTCCCGGTGACGGTCACAGCTTGTC
TGTAAGCGGATGCCGGGAGCAGACAAGCCCGTCAGGGCGCGTCAGCGGGTGTTGGCGGGTGTCGGGGCGC
AGCCATGACCCAGTCACGTAGCGATAGCGGAGTGTATACTGGCTTAACTATGCGGCATCAGAGCAGATTG
TACTGAGAGTGCACCATATGCGGTGTGAAATACCGCACAGATGCGTAAGGAGAAAATACCGCATCAGGCG
CTCTTCCGCTTCCTCGCTCACTGACTCGCTGCGCTCGGTCGTTCGGCTGCGGCGAGCGGTATCAGCTCAC
TCAAAGGCGGTAATACGGTTATCCACAGAATCAGGGGATAACGCAGGAAAGAACATGTGAGCAAAAGGCC
AGCAAAAGGCCAGGAACCGTAAAAAGGCCGCGTTGCTGGCGTTTTTCCATAGGCTCCGCCCCCCTGACGA
GCATCACAAAAATCGACGCTCAAGTCAGAGGTGGCGAAACCCGACAGGACTATAAAGATACCAGGCGTTT
CCCCCTGGAAGCTCCCTCGTGCGCTCTCCTGTTCCGACCCTGCCGCTTACCGGATACCTGTCCGCCTTTC
TCCCTTCGGGAAGCGTGGCGCTTTCTCATAGCTCACGCTGTAGGTATCTCAGTTCGGTGTAGGTCGTTCG
CTCCAAGCTGGGCTGTGTGCACGAACCCCCCGTTCAGCCCGACCGCTGCGCCTTATCCGGTAACTATCGT
CTTGAGTCCAACCCGGTAAGACACGACTTATCGCCACTGGCAGCAGCCACTGGTAACAGGATTAGCAGAG
CGAGGTATGTAGGCGGTGCTACAGAGTTCTTGAAGTGGTGGCCTAACTACGGCTACACTAGAAGGACAGT
ATTTGGTATCTGCGCTCTGCTGAAGCCAGTTACCTTCGGAAAAAGAGTTGGTAGCTCTTGATCCGGCAAA
CAAACCACCGCTGGTAGCGGTGGTTTTTTTGTTTGCAAGCAGCAGATTACGCGCAGAAAAAAAGGATCTC
AAGAAGATCCTTTGATCTTTTCTACGGGGTCTGACGCTCAGTGGAACGAAAACTCACGTTAAGGGATTTT
GGTCATGCATTCTAGGTGATTAGAAAAACTCATCGAGCATCAAATGAAACTGCAATTTATTCATATCAGG
ATTATCAATACCATATTTTTGAAAAAGCCGTTTCTGTAATGAAGGAGAAAACTCACCGAGGCAGTTCCAT
AGGATGGCAAGATCCTGGTATCGGTCTGCGATTCCGACTCGTCCAACATCAATACAACCTATTAATTTCC
CCTCGTCAAAAATAAGGTTATCAAGTGAGAAATCACCATGAGTGACGACTGAATCCGGTGAGAATGGCAA
AAGTTTATGCATTTCTTTCCAGACTTGTTCAACAGGCCAGCCATTACGCTCGTCATCAAAATCACTCGCA
TCAACCAAACCGTTATTCATTCGTGATTGCGCCTGAGCGAGTCGAAATACGCGATCGCTGTTAAAAGGAC
AATTACAAACAGGAATCGAATGCAACCGGCGCAGGAACACTGCCAGCGCATCAACAATATTTTCACCTGA
ATCAGGATATTCTTCTAATACCTGGAATGCTGTTTTCCCTGGGATCGCAGTGGTGAGTAACCATGCATCA
TCAGGAGTACGGATAAAATGCTTGATGGTCGGAAGAGGCATAAATTCCGTCAGCCAGTTTAGTCTGACCA
TCTCATCTGTAACATCATTGGCAACGCTACCTTTGCCATGTTTCAGAAACAACTCTGGCGCATCGGGCTT
CCCATACAATCGGTAGATTGTCGCACCTGATTGCCCGACATTATCGCGAGCCCATTTATACCCATATAAA
TCAGCATCCATGTTGGAATTTAATCGCGGCCTTGAGCAAGACGTTTCCCGTTGAATATGGCTCATAACAG
AACTTATTATTTCCTTCCTCTTTTCTACAGTATTTAAAGATACCCCAAGAAGCTAATTATAACAAGACGA
ACTCCAATTCACTGTTCCTTGCATTCTAAAACCTTAAATACCAGAAAACAGCTTTTTCAAAGTTGTTTTC
AAAGTTGGCGTATAACATAGTATCGACGGAGCCGATTTTGAAACCGCGGTGATCACAGGCAGCAACGCTC
TGTCATCGTTACAATCAACATGCTACCCTCCGCGAGATCATCCGTGTTTCAAACCCGGCAGCTTAGTTGC
CGTTCTTCCGAATAGCATCGGTAACATGAGCAAAGTCTGCCGCCTTACAACGGCTCTCCCGCTGACGCCG
TCCCGGACTGATGGGCTGCCTGTATCGAGTGGTGATTTTGTGCCGAGCTGCCGGTCGGGGAGCTGTTGGC
TGGCTGGTGGCAGGATATATTGTGGTGTAAACA
Features (pLannotate 1.2.2; 25 found; start..end, strand, type, name):
   2012..2040    +  CDS            3xMyc (fragment): 3 tandem Myc epitope tags
   2042..2263    +  CDS            GAL4 (fragment): GAL4_YEAST - Experimental evidence at protein level: Swiss-Prot protein existence level 1. This protein is a positive regulator for the gene expression of the galactose-induced genes such as GAL1, GAL2, GAL7, GAL10, and MEL1 which code for the enzymes used to convert galactose to glucose. It recognizes a 17 base pair sequence in (5'-CGGRNNRCYNYNCNCCG-3') the upstream activating sequence (UAS-G) of these genes. From Saccharomyces cerevisiae (strain ATCC 204508 / S288c) (Baker's yeast).
   2264..2503    +  CDS            VP16_HHV11 (fragment): Experimental evidence at protein level: Swiss-Prot protein existence level 1. May play a role in the aggregation of tegument proteins around nucleocapsids during virus morphogenesis. From Human herpesvirus 1 (strain 17) (HHV-1) (Human herpes simplex virus 1).
   2510..3340    +  CDS            Nr3c1 (fragment): GCR_RAT - Also known as Grl. Experimental evidence at protein level: Swiss-Prot protein existence level 1. [Isoform A]: Has transcriptional activation and repression activity. Mediates glucocorticoid-induced apoptosis. Promotes accurate chromosome segregation during mitosis. May act as a tumor suppressor. May play a negative role in adipogenesis through the regulation of lipolytic and antilipogenic gene expression. From Rattus norvegicus (Rat).
   3341..3368    +  CDS            3xHA (fragment): three tandem HA epitope tags
   3397..3693    +  terminator     E9 terminator (fragment): terminator and polyadenylation signal from the pea rbcS-E9 gene
   3767..3791    +  protein_bind   UAS (fragment): upstream activating sequence mediating Gal4-dependent induction Gal4
   3790..3809    +  protein_bind   UAS (fragment): upstream activating sequence mediating Gal4-dependent induction Gal4
   3827..3849    +  protein_bind   UAS (fragment): upstream activating sequence mediating Gal4-dependent induction Gal4
   3873..3919    +  promoter       minimal CaMV 35S promoter: minimal 35S promoter from cauliflower mosaic virus
   3936..3962    +  CDS            3xHA (fragment): three tandem HA epitope tags
   3960..5579    +  CDS            sspH1 (fragment) (sequence partly withheld): SSPH1_SALT1 - Experimental evidence at protein level: Swiss-Prot protein existence level 1. Effector proteins function to alter host cell physiology and promote bacterial survival in host tissues (PubMed:10564523, PubMed:18005683, PubMed:16611232, PubMed:24248594). This protein is an E3 ubiquitin-protein ligase that interferes with the host's ubiquitination pathway and targets host proteins for proteasomal degradation (PubMed:10564523, PubMed:18005683, PubMed:16611232, PubMed:24248594). Can ubiquitinate ubiquitin, giving rise to polyubiquitin chains (in vitro) (PubMed:18005683). Polyubiquitina
   5610..6317    +  CDS            mCherry: mCherry is a basic (constitutively fluorescent) red fluorescent protein published in 2004, derived from Discosoma sp.. It is reported to be a very rapidly-maturing monomer with low acid sensitivity.
   6344..6596    +  terminator     NOS terminator: nopaline synthase terminator and poly(A) signal
   6717..6804    +  promoter       AmpR promoter (fragment): bla
   6837..6861    +  misc_feature   RB T-DNA repeat: right border repeat from nopaline C58 T-DNA
   7201..7602    +  CDS            Y4CG_SINFN (fragment): Protein inferred from homology: Swiss-Prot protein existence level 3. From Sinorhizobium fredii (strain NBRC 101917 / NGR234).
   8162..8791    +  CDS            pVS1 StaA: stability protein from the Pseudomonas plasmid pVS1 (Heeb et al., 2000)
   9220..10293   +  CDS            pVS1 RepA: replication protein from the Pseudomonas plasmid pVS1 (Heeb et al., 2000)
  10359..10553   +  rep_origin     pVS1 oriV: origin of replication for the Pseudomonas plasmid pVS1 (Heeb et al., 2000)
  10756..10795   +  CDS            rop (fragment): Rop protein, which maintains plasmids at low copy number; rop
  10897..11037   +  misc_feature   bom: basis of mobility region from pBR322
  11223..11811   -  rep_origin     ori: high-copy-number ColE1/pMB1/pBR322/pUC origin of replication
  11899..12714   -  CDS            KanR: aminoglycoside phosphotransferase; aph(3')-Ia; confers resistance to kanamycin in bacteria or G418 (Geneticin®) in eukaryotes
  13147..13171   +  misc_feature   LB T-DNA repeat: left border repeat from nopaline C58 T-DNA
