[The description below was written by a language model from this plasmid's Addgene catalogue record and pLannotate feature annotations shown in this document.]
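Description:
pDGB3_alpha1-pAtUBQ10:Myc-GVG-HA-tE9-6xUAS-35Smini-HA-LRR-NELC492A-mcherry-Tnos is a GoldenBraid-type binary T-DNA vector (pDGB3_alpha1 backbone; about 13.2 kb in the sequenced record) for Agrobacterium-mediated transient expression in plants. It replicates in E. coli from a high-copy ColE1/pUC-type origin and in Agrobacterium through the pVS1 oriV with its RepA and StaA functions. A pBR322 bom site is also present. Bacterial selection is by kanamycin (aph(3')-Ia); the rifamycin listed in the record refers to the Agrobacterium host rather than a plasmid-borne marker. No plant selectable marker is annotated between the nopaline-type left and right borders, which is consistent with transient use. The inserts were assembled through BsaI sites that were destroyed during cloning, and the plasmid is noted to be prone to recombination.

The T-DNA carries a two-component dexamethasone-inducible system. The catalogue fields pair the promoters with the opposite inserts, but the construct name and feature order indicate that the Arabidopsis UBQ10 promoter (not itself annotated in the table) constitutively drives Myc-GVG-HA. GVG is a chimeric activator made of the yeast GAL4 DNA-binding domain, the herpesvirus VP16 activation domain and the rat glucocorticoid receptor ligand-binding region, and this unit ends with the pea rbcS-E9 terminator. Dexamethasone binding allows GVG to act on the downstream GAL4 UAS repeats fused to a minimal CaMV 35S promoter. This switches on HA-LRR-NEL-mCherry, which ends with the NOS terminator. The LRR-NEL portion matches the Salmonella effector E3 ubiquitin ligase SspH1 and carries a C492A substitution that makes it catalytically inactive. The construct therefore provides the ligase-dead version of the inducible E3-DART targeted protein degradation system, presumably as a negative control, with the HA tag and red fluorescence reporting induction.
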