Addgene plasmid #211845: pDGB3_alpha1-pAtUBQ10:Myc-GVG-HA-tE9-6xUAS-35Smini-HA-LRR-NELC492A-mcherry-Tnos
Purpose: Plant transient expression cassette for a Dexamethasone-inducible E3-DART ligase, where the ligase is catalytically inactive.
Depositing lab: Marcela Rojas-Pierce. Depositing organization: North Carolina State University. Publication: Rapid depletion of target proteins in plants by an inducible protein degradation system. Huang L, Rojas-Pierce M. Plant Cell. 2024 Mar 6:koae072. doi: 10.1093/plcell/koae072. PubMed 38446628.
Backbone
  Vector backbone: pDGB3_alpha1
  Backbone manufacturer: Diego Orzaez Lab
  Backbone size w/o insert (bp): 6367
  Vector type: Plant Expression, Synthetic Biology
  Selectable markers: Rifamycin for Agrobacterium
Growth in bacteria
  Bacterial resistance: Kanamycin, 50 μg/mL
  Growth temperature: 37°C
  Growth strain: NEB Stable
  Growth instructions: This plasmid is prone to recombination.
  Copy number: High Copy
Gene/Insert 1
  Gene/Insert name: LRR-NEL
  Species: Synthetic
  Mutation: C492A
  Promoter: pUBQ10
  Tag / fusion protein: mCherry (C terminal on insert); HA (N terminal on insert)
  Cloning method: Restriction Enzyme; 5′ cloning site BsaI (destroyed during cloning); 3′ cloning site BsaI (destroyed during cloning)
  Sequencing primers: 5′ n/a
Gene/Insert 2
  Gene/Insert name: GAL4-VP16-GR
  Species: Synthetic
  Promoter: 6xUAS-35Smini
  Tag / fusion protein: Myc (N terminal on insert); HA (C terminal on insert)
  Cloning method: Restriction Enzyme; 5′ cloning site BsaI (destroyed during cloning); 3′ cloning site BsaI (destroyed during cloning)
  Sequencing primers: 5′ n/a
Terms and licenses: Academic/Nonprofit Terms; Industry Terms: Not Available to Industry
Depositor comments: Rojas-Pierce Lab plasmid pMRP1192, Design 242
How to cite: pDGB3_alpha1-pAtUBQ10:Myc-GVG-HA-tE9-6xUAS-35Smini-HA-LRR-NELC492A-mcherry-Tnos was a gift from Marcela Rojas-Pierce (Addgene plasmid # 211845 ; http://n2t.net/addgene:211845 ; RRID:Addgene_211845)
